Addgene plasmid #66923: pLU-CMV-PL3 Flag-humanTRAF6-WT (1111)
Purpose: Lentiviral Expression of TRAF6
Depositing lab: Michael Karin. Depositing organization: University of California, San Diego (UCSD).
Backbone
  Vector backbone: pLU-CMV-PL3
  Vector type: Mammalian Expression, Lentiviral
Growth in bacteria
  Bacterial resistance: Ampicillin, 100 μg/mL
  Growth temperature: 37°C
  Growth strain: Stbl3
  Copy number: Unknown
Gene/Insert
  Gene/Insert name: TRAF6
  Species: H. sapiens (human)
  Entrez Gene: TRAF6 (a.k.a. MGC:3310, RNF85)
  Promoter: CMV
  Tag / fusion protein: FLAG (N terminal on insert)
  Cloning method: Unknown
  Sequencing primers: 5′ CMV-F
Terms and licenses: Academic/Nonprofit Terms; Industry Terms: Not Available to Industry
How to cite: pLU-CMV-PL3 Flag-humanTRAF6-WT (1111) was a gift from Michael Karin (Addgene plasmid # 66923 ; http://n2t.net/addgene:66923 ; RRID:Addgene_66923)
