[The description below was written by a language model from this plasmid's Addgene catalogue record and pLannotate feature annotations shown in this document.]
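Description:
pLU-CMV-PL3 Flag-humanTRAF6-WT is an 8.1 kb third-generation-style, self-inactivating HIV-1 lentiviral transfer plasmid for expressing wild-type human TRAF6 in mammalian cells. It is propagated in E. coli through a high-copy ColE1/pUC-type origin and selected with ampicillin via the β-lactamase gene. The recorded growth strain is a recombination-deficient one, as is usual for plasmids carrying repeated LTRs. Remnants of lac, rop and bom sequences in the backbone are cloning-vector leftovers with no evident role. The two feature tables supplied are the same circular sequence numbered from different start points and list identical features.

The viral genome is transcribed in packaging cells from an RSV promoter fused to a truncated 5' LTR, which makes production of genomic RNA Tat-independent. Downstream lie the Ψ packaging signal with a partial gag sequence, the RRE for Rev-dependent nuclear export, and the cPPT/CTS element that aids nuclear import of the reverse-transcribed genome. The internal expression cassette uses the CMV immediate-early enhancer and promoter to drive an N-terminally FLAG-tagged TRAF6 open reading frame, followed by a WPRE to enhance transcript stability and expression. The ΔU3 3' LTR inactivates LTR promoter activity after integration, and an SV40 poly(A) signal and SV40 origin sit outside the viral unit. No mammalian selection marker or fluorescent reporter is annotated.

TRAF6 is an E3 ubiquitin ligase that builds Lys-63-linked polyubiquitin chains and activates NF-κB and JUN signalling. The construct serves for transient or stable, virus-mediated overexpression of the tagged protein, with the FLAG epitope allowing detection or immunoprecipitation.
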