Features (pLannotate 1.2.2; 26 found; start..end, strand, type, name):
     32..258     +  promoter       RSV promoter: Rous sarcoma virus enhancer/promoter
    259..439     +  LTR            5' LTR (truncated): truncated 5' long terminal repeat (LTR) from HIV-1
    486..611     +  misc_feature   HIV-1 Ψ: packaging signal of human immunodeficiency virus type 1
    595..958     +  CDS            HIV-1 gag (fragment): gag protein from human immunodeficiency virus 1; gag
   1104..1337    +  misc_feature   RRE: The Rev response element (RRE) of HIV-1 allows for Rev-dependent mRNA export from the nucleus to the cytoplasm.
   1714..1814    +  CDS            Rev (fragment): human immunodeficiency virus 1 (HIV-1) Rev protein; rev; enhances nuclear export of unspliced and incompletely spliced viral mRNAs
   1833..1949    +  misc_feature   cPPT/CTS: central polypurine tract and central termination sequence of HIV-1
   1972..2275    +  enhancer       CMV enhancer: human cytomegalovirus immediate early enhancer
   2276..2479    +  promoter       CMV promoter: human cytomegalovirus (CMV) immediate early promoter
   2598..2618    +  CDS            FLAG (fragment): FLAG® epitope tag, followed by an enterokinase cleavage site
   2625..4190    +  CDS            TRAF6: TRAF6_HUMAN - Also known as RNF85. Experimental evidence at protein level: Swiss-Prot protein existence level 1. E3 ubiquitin ligase that, together with UBE2N and UBE2V1, mediates the synthesis of 'Lys-63'-linked-polyubiquitin chains conjugated to proteins, such as IKBKG, IRAK1, AKT1 and AKT2. Also mediates ubiquitination of free/unanchored polyubiquitin chain that leads to MAP3K7 activation. Leads to the activation of NF-kappa-B and JUN. May be essential for the formation of functional osteoclasts. Seems to also play a role in dendritic cells (DCs) maturation and/or activation. Represses c-My
   4200..4788    +  misc_feature   WPRE: woodchuck hepatitis virus posttranscriptional regulatory element
   4805..4873    +  CDS            nef (fragment): NEF_HV1Z2 - Experimental evidence at protein level: Swiss-Prot protein existence level 1. Extracellular Nef protein targets CD4(+) T-lymphocytes for apoptosis by interacting with CXCR4 surface receptors. From Human immunodeficiency virus type 1 group M subtype D (isolate Z2/CDC-Z34) (HIV-1).
   4875..5108    +  LTR            3' LTR (ΔU3): self-inactivating 3' long terminal repeat (LTR) from HIV-1
   5180..5301    +  polyA_signal   SV40 poly(A) signal: SV40 polyadenylation signal
   5341..5476    +  rep_origin     SV40 ori: SV40 origin of replication
   5532..5548    -  protein_bind   lac operator: The lac repressor binds to the lac operator to inhibit transcription in E. coli. This inhibition can be relieved by adding lactose or isopropyl-β-D-thiogalactopyranoside (IPTG). lac repressor encoded by lacI
   5556..5586    -  promoter       lac promoter: promoter for the E. coli lac operon
   5601..5622    -  protein_bind   CAP binding site: CAP binding activates transcription in the presence of cAMP. E. coli catabolite activator protein
   5635..5727    -  CDS            lacI (fragment): lac repressor; lacI; The lac repressor binds to the lac operator to inhibit transcription in E. coli. This inhibition can be relieved by adding lactose or isopropyl-β-D-thiogalactopyranoside (IPTG).
   5910..6498    -  rep_origin     ori: high-copy-number ColE1/pMB1/pBR322/pUC origin of replication
   6669..7529    -  CDS            AmpR: β-lactamase; bla; confers resistance to ampicillin, carbenicillin, and related antibiotics
   7530..7634    -  promoter       AmpR promoter: bla
   7729..7764    +  CDS            rop (fragment): Rop protein, which maintains plasmids at low copy number; rop
   7866..7965    +  misc_feature   bom (fragment): basis of mobility region from pBR322
   7971..18      -  CDS            lacZα (fragment) (across the origin): LacZα fragment of β-galactosidase; lacZ fragment
>Addgene plasmid #66923 | pLU-CMV-PL3 Flag-humanTRAF6-WT (1111) | addgene full sequence | sequence record 193559 | Addgene NGS Result
GTAAAACGACGGCCAGTGCCAAGCTGACGCGTGTAGTCTTATGCAATACTCTTGTAGTCTTGCAACATGG
TAACGATGAGTTAGCAACATGCCTTACAAGGAGAGAAAAAGCACCGTGCATGCCGATTGGTGGAAGTAAG
GTGGTACGATCGTGCCTTATTAGGAAGGCAACAGACGGGTCTGACATGGATTGGACGAACCACTGAATTG
CCGCATTGCAGAGATATTGTATTTAAGTGCCTAGCTCGATACATAAACGGGTCTCTCTGGTTAGACCAGA
TCTGAGCCTGGGAGCTCTCTGGCTAACTAGGGAACCCACTGCTTAAGCCTCAATAAAGCTTGCCTTGAGT
GCTTCAAGTAGTGTGTGCCCGTCTGTTGTGTGACTCTGGTAACTAGAGATCCCTCAGACCCTTTTAGTCA
GTGTGGAAAATCTCTAGCAGTGGCGCCCGAACAGGGACTTGAAAGCGAAAGGGAAACCAGAGGAGCTCTC
TCGACGCAGGACTCGGCTTGCTGAAGCGCGCACGGCAAGAGGCGAGGGGCGGCGACTGGTGAGTACGCCA
AAAATTTTGACTAGCGGAGGCTAGAAGGAGAGAGATGGGTGCGAGAGCGTCAGTATTAAGCGGGGGAGAA
TTAGATCGCGATGGGAAAAAATTCGGTTAAGGCCAGGGGGAAAGAAAAAATATAAATTAAAACATATAGT
ATGGGCAAGCAGGGAGCTAGAACGATTCGCAGTTAATCCTGGCCTGTTAGAAACATCAGAAGGCTGTAGA
CAAATACTGGGACAGCTACAACCATCCCTTCAGACAGGATCAGAAGAACTTAGATCATTATATAATACAG
TAGCAACCCTCTATTGTGTGCATCAAAGGATAGAGATAAAAGACACCAAGGAAGCTTTAGACAAGATAGA
GGAAGAGCAAAACAAAAGTAAGACCACCGCACAGCAAGCGGCCGCTGATCTTCAGACCTGGAGGAGGAGA
TATGAGGGACAATTGGAGAAGTGAATTATATAAATATAAAGTAGTAAAAATTGAACCATTAGGAGTAGCA
CCCACCAAGGCAAAGAGAAGAGTGGTGCAGAGAGAAAAAAGAGCAGTGGGAATAGGAGCTTTGTTCCTTG
GGTTCTTGGGAGCAGCAGGAAGCACTATGGGCGCAGCGTCAATGACGCTGACGGTACAGGCCAGACAATT
ATTGTCTGGTATAGTGCAGCAGCAGAACAATTTGCTGAGGGCTATTGAGGCGCAACAGCATCTGTTGCAA
CTCACAGTCTGGGGCATCAAGCAGCTCCAGGCAAGAATCCTGGCTGTGGAAAGATACCTAAAGGATCAAC
AGCTCCTGGGGATTTGGGGTTGCTCTGGAAAACTCATTTGCACCACTGCTGTGCCTTGGAATGCTAGTTG
GAGTAATAAATCTCTGGAACAGATTTGGAATCACACGACCTGGATGGAGTGGGACAGAGAAATTAACAAT
TACACAAGCTTAATACACTCCTTAATTGAAGAATCGCAAAACCAGCAAGAAAAGAATGAACAAGAATTAT
TGGAATTAGATAAATGGGCAAGTTTGTGGAATTGGTTTAACATAACAAATTGGCTGTGGTATATAAAATT
ATTCATAATGATAGTAGGAGGCTTGGTAGGTTTAAGAATAGTTTTTGCTGTACTTTCTATAGTGAATAGA
GTTAGGCAGGGATATTCACCATTATCGTTTCAGACCCACCTCCCAACCCCGAGGGGACCCGACAGGCCCG
AAGGAATAGAAGAAGAAGGTGGAGAGAGAGACAGAGACAGATCCATTCGATTAGTGAACGGATCTCGACG
GTATCGGTTAACTTTTAAAAGAAAAGGGGGGATTGGGGGGTACAGTGCAGGGGAAAGAATAGTAGACATA
ATAGCAACAGACATACAAACTAAAGAATTACAAAAACAAATTACAAAATTCAAAATTTTATCGATAAGCT
TGGGAGTTCCGCGTTACATAACTTACGGTAAATGGCCCGCCTGGCTGACCGCCCAACGACCCCCGCCCAT
TGACGTCAATAATGACGTATGTTCCCATAGTAACGCCAATAGGGACTTTCCATTGACGTCAATGGGTGGA
GTATTTACGGTAAACTGCCCACTTGGCAGTACATCAAGTGTATCATATGCCAAGTACGCCCCCTATTGAC
GTCAATGACGGTAAATGGCCCGCCTGGCATTATGCCCAGTACATGACCTTATGGGACTTTCCTACTTGGC
AGTACATCTACGTATTAGTCATCGCTATTACCATGGTGATGCGGTTTTGGCAGTACATCAATGGGCGTGG
ATAGCGGTTTGACTCACGGGGATTTCCAAGTCTCCACCCCATTGACGTCAATGGGAGTTTGTTTTGGCAC
CAAAATCAACGGGACTTTCCAAAATGTCGTAACAACTCCGCCCCATTGACGCAAATGGGCGGTAGGCGTG
TACGGTGGGAGGTCTATATAAGCAGAGCTCGTTTAGTGAACCGTCAGATCGCCTGGAGACGCCATCCACG
CTGTTTTGACCTCCATAGAAGACACCGACTCTAGAACCTGCAGCAAGCTTTGATCAGCTAGCCTCGAGAC
CATGGACTACAAGGATGACGATGACAAGGAATTCATGAGTCTGCTAAACTGTGAAAACAGCTGTGGATCC
AGCCAGTCTGAAAGTGACTGCTGTGTGGCCATGGCCAGCTCCTGTAGCGCTGTAACAAAAGATGATAGTG
TGGGTGGAACTGCCAGCACGGGGAACCTCTCCAGCTCATTTATGGAGGAGATCCAGGGATATGATGTAGA
GTTTGACCCACCCCTGGAAAGCAAGTATGAATGCCCCATCTGCTTGATGGCATTACGAGAAGCAGTGCAA
ACGCCATGCGGCCATAGGTTCTGCAAAGCCTGCATCATAAAATCAATAAGGGATGCAGGTCACAAATGTC
CAGTTGACAATGAAATACTGCTGGAAAATCAACTATTTCCAGACAATTTTGCAAAACGTGAGATTCTTTC
TCTGATGGTGAAATGTCCAAATGAAGGTTGTTTGCACAAGATGGAACTGAGACATCTTGAGGATCATCAA
GCACATTGTGAGTTTGCTCTTATGGATTGTCCCCAATGCCAGCGTCCCTTCCAAAAATTCCATATTAATA
TTCACATTCTGAAGGATTGTCCAAGGAGACAGGTTTCTTGTGACAACTGTGCTGCATCAATGGCATTTGA
AGATAAAGAGATCCATGACCAGAACTGTCCTTTGGCAAATGTCATCTGTGAATACTGCAATACTATACTC
ATCAGAGAACAGATGCCTAATCATTATGATCTAGACTGCCCTACAGCCCCAATTCCATGCACATTCAGTA
CTTTTGGTTGCCATGAAAAGATGCAGAGGAATCACTTGGCACGCCACCTACAAGAGAACACCCAGTCACA
CATGAGAATGTTGGCCCAGGCTGTTCATAGTTTGAGCGTTATACCCGACTCTGGGTATATCTCAGAGGTC
CGGAATTTCCAGGAAACTATTCACCAGTTAGAGGGTCGCCTTGTAAGACAAGACCATCAAATCCGGGAGC
TGACTGCTAAAATGGAAACTCAGAGTATGTATGTAAGTGAGCTCAAACGAACCATTCGAACCCTTGAGGA
CAAAGTTGCTGAAATCGAAGCACAGCAGTGCAATGGAATTTATATTTGGAAGATTGGCAACTTTGGAATG
CATTTGAAATGTCAAGAAGAGGAGAAACCTGTTGTGATTCATAGCCCTGGATTCTACACTGGCAAACCCG
GGTACAAACTGTGCATGCGCTTGCACCTTCAGTTACCGACTGCTCAGCGCTGTGCAAACTATATATCCCT
TTTTGTCCACACAATGCAAGGAGAATATGACAGCCACCTCCCTTGGCCCTTCCAGGGTACAATACGCCTT
ACAATTCTTGATCAGTCTGAAGCACCTGTAAGGCAAAACCACGAAGAGATAATGGATGCCAAACCAGAGC
TGCTTGCTTTCCAGCGACCCACAATCCCACGGAACCCAAAAGGTTTTGGCTATGTAACTTTTATGCATCT
GGAAGCCCTAAGACAAAGAACTTTCATTAAGGATGACACATTATTAGTGCGCTGTGAGGTCTCCACCCGC
TTTGACATGGGTAGCCTTCGGAGGGAGGGTTTTCAGCCACGAAGTACTGATGCAGGGGTATAGGTCGACA
ATCAACCTCTGGATTACAAAATTTGTGAAAGATTGACTGGTATTCTTAACTATGTTGCTCCTTTTACGCT
ATGTGGATACGCTGCTTTAATGCCTTTGTATCATGCTATTGCTTCCCGTATGGCTTTCATTTTCTCCTCC
TTGTATAAATCCTGGTTGCTGTCTCTTTATGAGGAGTTGTGGCCCGTTGTCAGGCAACGTGGCGTGGTGT
GCACTGTGTTTGCTGACGCAACCCCCACTGGTTGGGGCATTGCCACCACCTGTCAGCTCCTTTCCGGGAC
TTTCGCTTTCCCCCTCCCTATTGCCACGGCGGAACTCATCGCCGCCTGCCTTGCCCGCTGCTGGACAGGG
GCTCGGCTGTTGGGCACTGACAATTCCGTGGTGTTGTCGGGGAAGCTGACGTCCTTTCCATGGCTGCTCG
CCTGTGTTGCCACCTGGATTCTGCGCGGGACGTCCTTCTGCTACGTCCCTTCGGCCCTCAATCCAGCGGA
CCTTCCTTCCCGCGGCCTGCTGCCGGCTCTGCGGCCTCTTCCGCGTCTTCGCCTTCGCCCTCAGACGAGT
CGGATCTCCCTTTGGGCCGCCTCCCCGCCTGGAATTCGAGCTCGGTACCTTTAAGACCAATGACTTACAA
GGCAGCTGTAGATCTTAGCCACTTTTTAAAAGAAAAGGGGGGACTGGAAGGGCTAATTCACTCCCAACGA
AGACAAGATCTGCTTTTTGCTTGTACTGGGTCTCTCTGGTTAGACCAGATCTGAGCCTGGGAGCTCTCTG
GCTAACTAGGGAACCCACTGCTTAAGCCTCAATAAAGCTTGCCTTGAGTGCTTCAAGTAGTGTGTGCCCG
TCTGTTGTGTGACTCTGGTAACTAGAGATCCCTCAGACCCTTTTAGTCAGTGTGGAAAATCTCTAGCAGT
AGTAGTTCATGTCATCTTATTATTCAGTATTTATAACTTGCAAAGAAATGAATATCAGAGAGTGAGAGGA
ACTTGTTTATTGCAGCTTATAATGGTTACAAATAAAGCAATAGCATCACAAATTTCACAAATAAAGCATT
TTTTTCACTGCATTCTAGTTGTGGTTTGTCCAAACTCATCAATGTATCTTATCATGTCTGGCTCTAGCTA
TCCCGCCCCTAACTCCGCCCATCCCGCCCCTAACTCCGCCCAGTTCCGCCCATTCTCCGCCCCATGGCTG
ACTAATTTTTTTTATTTATGCAGAGGCCGAGGCCGCCTCGGCCTCTGAGCTATTCCAGAAGTAGTGAGGA
GGCTTTTTTGGAGGCCTAGGCTTTTGCGGGCCCAAATTCGTAATCATGTCATAGCTGTTTCCTGTGTGAA
ATTGTTATCCGCTCACAATTCCACACAACATACGAGCCGGAAGCATAAAGTGTAAAGCCTGGGGTGCCTA
ATGAGTGAGCTAACTCACATTAATTGCGTTGCGCTCACTGCCCGCTTTCCAGTCGGGAAACCTGTCGTGC
CAGCTGCATTAATGAATCGGCCAACGCGCGGGGAGAGGCGGTTTGCGTATTGGGCGCTCTTCCGCTTCCT
CGCTCACTGACTCGCTGCGCTCGGTCGTTCGGCTGCGGCGAGCGGTATCAGCTCACTCAAAGGCGGTAAT
ACGGTTATCCACAGAATCAGGGGATAACGCAGGAAAGAACATGTGAGCAAAAGGCCAGCAAAAGGCCAGG
AACCGTAAAAAGGCCGCGTTGCTGGCGTTTTTCCATAGGCTCCGCCCCCCTGACGAGCATCACAAAAATC
GACGCTCAAGTCAGAGGTGGCGAAACCCGACAGGACTATAAAGATACCAGGCGTTTCCCCCTGGAAGCTC
CCTCGTGCGCTCTCCTGTTCCGACCCTGCCGCTTACCGGATACCTGTCCGCCTTTCTCCCTTCGGGAAGC
GTGGCGCTTTCTCATAGCTCACGCTGTAGGTATCTCAGTTCGGTGTAGGTCGTTCGCTCCAAGCTGGGCT
GTGTGCACGAACCCCCCGTTCAGCCCGACCGCTGCGCCTTATCCGGTAACTATCGTCTTGAGTCCAACCC
GGTAAGACACGACTTATCGCCACTGGCAGCAGCCACTGGTAACAGGATTAGCAGAGCGAGGTATGTAGGC
GGTGCTACAGAGTTCTTGAAGTGGTGGCCTAACTACGGCTACACTAGAAGAACAGTATTTGGTATCTGCG
CTCTGCTGAAGCCAGTTACCTTCGGAAAAAGAGTTGGTAGCTCTTGATCCGGCAAACAAACCACCGCTGG
TAGCGGTGGTTTTTTTGTTTGCAAGCAGCAGATTACGCGCAGAAAAAAAGGATCTCAAGAAGATCCTTTG
ATCTTTTCTACGGGGTCTGACGCTCAGTGGAACGAAAACTCACGTTAAGGGATTTTGGTCATGAGATTAT
CAAAAAGGATCTTCACCTAGATCCTTTTAAATTAAAAATGAAGTTTTAAATCAATCTAAAGTATATATGA
GTAAACTTGGTCTGACAGTTACCAATGCTTAATCAGTGAGGCACCTATCTCAGCGATCTGTCTATTTCGT
TCATCCATAGTTGCCTGACTCCCCGTCGTGTAGATAACTACGATACGGGAGGGCTTACCATCTGGCCCCA
GTGCTGCAATGATACCGCGAGACCCACGCTCACCGGCTCCAGATTTATCAGCAATAAACCAGCCAGCCGG
AAGGGCCGAGCGCAGAAGTGGTCCTGCAACTTTATCCGCCTCCATCCAGTCTATTAATTGTTGCCGGGAA
GCTAGAGTAAGTAGTTCGCCAGTTAATAGTTTGCGCAACGTTGTTGCCATTGCTACAGGCATCGTGGTGT
CACGCTCGTCGTTTGGTATGGCTTCATTCAGCTCCGGTTCCCAACGATCAAGGCGAGTTACATGATCCCC
CATGTTGTGCAAAAAAGCGGTTAGCTCCTTCGGTCCTCCGATCGTTGTCAGAAGTAAGTTGGCCGCAGTG
TTATCACTCATGGTTATGGCAGCACTGCATAATTCTCTTACTGTCATGCCATCCGTAAGATGCTTTTCTG
TGACTGGTGAGTACTCAACCAAGTCATTCTGAGAATAGTGTATGCGGCGACCGAGTTGCTCTTGCCCGGC
GTCAATACGGGATAATACCGCGCCACATAGCAGAACTTTAAAAGTGCTCATCATTGGAAAACGTTCTTCG
GGGCGAAAACTCTCAAGGATCTTACCGCTGTTGAGATCCAGTTCGATGTAACCCACTCGTGCACCCAACT
GATCTTCAGCATCTTTTACTTTCACCAGCGTTTCTGGGTGAGCAAAAACAGGAAGGCAAAATGCCGCAAA
AAAGGGAATAAGGGCGACACGGAAATGTTGAATACTCATACTCTTCCTTTTTCAATATTATTGAAGCATT
TATCAGGGTTATTGTCTCATGAGCGGATACATATTTGAATGTATTTAGAAAAATAAACAAATAGGGGTTC
CGCGCACATTTCCCCGAAAAGTGCCACCTGACGTCTAAGAAACCATTATTATCATGACATTAACCTATAA
AAATAGGCGTATCACGAGGCCCTTTCGTCTCGCGCGTTTCGGTGATGACGGTGAAAACCTCTGACACATG
CAGCTCCCGGAGACGGTCACAGCTTGTCTGTAAGCGGATGCCGGGAGCAGACAAGCCCGTCAGGGCGCGT
CAGCGGGTGTTGGCGGGTGTCGGGGCTGGCTTAACTATGCGGCATCAGAGCAGATTGTACTGAGAGTGCA
CCATATGCGGTGTGAAATACCGCACAGATGCGTAAGGAGAAAATACCGCATCAGGCGCCATTCGCCATTC
AGGCTGCGCAACTGTTGGGAAGGGCGATCGGTGCGGGCCTCTTCGCTATTACGCCAGCTGGCGAAAGGGG
GATGTGCTGCAAGGCGATTAAGTTGGGTAACGCCAGGGTTTTCCCAGTCACGACGTT
