Features (pLannotate 1.2.2; 26 found; start..end, strand, type, name):
      1..304     +  enhancer       CMV enhancer: human cytomegalovirus immediate early enhancer
    305..508     +  promoter       CMV promoter: human cytomegalovirus (CMV) immediate early promoter
    627..647     +  CDS            FLAG (fragment): FLAG® epitope tag, followed by an enterokinase cleavage site
    654..2219    +  CDS            TRAF6: TRAF6_HUMAN - Also known as RNF85. Experimental evidence at protein level: Swiss-Prot protein existence level 1. E3 ubiquitin ligase that, together with UBE2N and UBE2V1, mediates the synthesis of 'Lys-63'-linked-polyubiquitin chains conjugated to proteins, such as IKBKG, IRAK1, AKT1 and AKT2. Also mediates ubiquitination of free/unanchored polyubiquitin chain that leads to MAP3K7 activation. Leads to the activation of NF-kappa-B and JUN. May be essential for the formation of functional osteoclasts. Seems to also play a role in dendritic cells (DCs) maturation and/or activation. Represses c-My
   2229..2817    +  misc_feature   WPRE: woodchuck hepatitis virus posttranscriptional regulatory element
   2834..2902    +  CDS            nef (fragment): NEF_HV1Z2 - Experimental evidence at protein level: Swiss-Prot protein existence level 1. Extracellular Nef protein targets CD4(+) T-lymphocytes for apoptosis by interacting with CXCR4 surface receptors. From Human immunodeficiency virus type 1 group M subtype D (isolate Z2/CDC-Z34) (HIV-1).
   2904..3137    +  LTR            3' LTR (ΔU3): self-inactivating 3' long terminal repeat (LTR) from HIV-1
   3209..3330    +  polyA_signal   SV40 poly(A) signal: SV40 polyadenylation signal
   3370..3505    +  rep_origin     SV40 ori: SV40 origin of replication
   3561..3577    -  protein_bind   lac operator: The lac repressor binds to the lac operator to inhibit transcription in E. coli. This inhibition can be relieved by adding lactose or isopropyl-β-D-thiogalactopyranoside (IPTG). lac repressor encoded by lacI
   3585..3615    -  promoter       lac promoter: promoter for the E. coli lac operon
   3630..3651    -  protein_bind   CAP binding site: CAP binding activates transcription in the presence of cAMP. E. coli catabolite activator protein
   3664..3756    -  CDS            lacI (fragment): lac repressor; lacI; The lac repressor binds to the lac operator to inhibit transcription in E. coli. This inhibition can be relieved by adding lactose or isopropyl-β-D-thiogalactopyranoside (IPTG).
   3939..4527    -  rep_origin     ori: high-copy-number ColE1/pMB1/pBR322/pUC origin of replication
   4698..5558    -  CDS            AmpR: β-lactamase; bla; confers resistance to ampicillin, carbenicillin, and related antibiotics
   5559..5663    -  promoter       AmpR promoter: bla
   5758..5793    +  CDS            rop (fragment): Rop protein, which maintains plasmids at low copy number; rop
   5895..5994    +  misc_feature   bom (fragment): basis of mobility region from pBR322
   6000..6154    -  CDS            lacZα (fragment): LacZα fragment of β-galactosidase; lacZ fragment
   6168..6394    +  promoter       RSV promoter: Rous sarcoma virus enhancer/promoter
   6395..6575    +  LTR            5' LTR (truncated): truncated 5' long terminal repeat (LTR) from HIV-1
   6622..6747    +  misc_feature   HIV-1 Ψ: packaging signal of human immunodeficiency virus type 1
   6731..7094    +  CDS            HIV-1 gag (fragment): gag protein from human immunodeficiency virus 1; gag
   7240..7473    +  misc_feature   RRE: The Rev response element (RRE) of HIV-1 allows for Rev-dependent mRNA export from the nucleus to the cytoplasm.
   7850..7950    +  CDS            Rev (fragment): human immunodeficiency virus 1 (HIV-1) Rev protein; rev; enhances nuclear export of unspliced and incompletely spliced viral mRNAs
   7969..8085    +  misc_feature   cPPT/CTS: central polypurine tract and central termination sequence of HIV-1
>Addgene plasmid #66923 | pLU-CMV-PL3 Flag-humanTRAF6-WT (1111) | addgene full sequence | sequence record 495756 | Addgene NGS Result
CGTTACATAACTTACGGTAAATGGCCCGCCTGGCTGACCGCCCAACGACCCCCGCCCATTGACGTCAATA
ATGACGTATGTTCCCATAGTAACGCCAATAGGGACTTTCCATTGACGTCAATGGGTGGAGTATTTACGGT
AAACTGCCCACTTGGCAGTACATCAAGTGTATCATATGCCAAGTACGCCCCCTATTGACGTCAATGACGG
TAAATGGCCCGCCTGGCATTATGCCCAGTACATGACCTTATGGGACTTTCCTACTTGGCAGTACATCTAC
GTATTAGTCATCGCTATTACCATGGTGATGCGGTTTTGGCAGTACATCAATGGGCGTGGATAGCGGTTTG
ACTCACGGGGATTTCCAAGTCTCCACCCCATTGACGTCAATGGGAGTTTGTTTTGGCACCAAAATCAACG
GGACTTTCCAAAATGTCGTAACAACTCCGCCCCATTGACGCAAATGGGCGGTAGGCGTGTACGGTGGGAG
GTCTATATAAGCAGAGCTCGTTTAGTGAACCGTCAGATCGCCTGGAGACGCCATCCACGCTGTTTTGACC
TCCATAGAAGACACCGACTCTAGAACCTGCAGCAAGCTTTGATCAGCTAGCCTCGAGACCATGGACTACA
AGGATGACGATGACAAGGAATTCATGAGTCTGCTAAACTGTGAAAACAGCTGTGGATCCAGCCAGTCTGA
AAGTGACTGCTGTGTGGCCATGGCCAGCTCCTGTAGCGCTGTAACAAAAGATGATAGTGTGGGTGGAACT
GCCAGCACGGGGAACCTCTCCAGCTCATTTATGGAGGAGATCCAGGGATATGATGTAGAGTTTGACCCAC
CCCTGGAAAGCAAGTATGAATGCCCCATCTGCTTGATGGCATTACGAGAAGCAGTGCAAACGCCATGCGG
CCATAGGTTCTGCAAAGCCTGCATCATAAAATCAATAAGGGATGCAGGTCACAAATGTCCAGTTGACAAT
GAAATACTGCTGGAAAATCAACTATTTCCAGACAATTTTGCAAAACGTGAGATTCTTTCTCTGATGGTGA
AATGTCCAAATGAAGGTTGTTTGCACAAGATGGAACTGAGACATCTTGAGGATCATCAAGCACATTGTGA
GTTTGCTCTTATGGATTGTCCCCAATGCCAGCGTCCCTTCCAAAAATTCCATATTAATATTCACATTCTG
AAGGATTGTCCAAGGAGACAGGTTTCTTGTGACAACTGTGCTGCATCAATGGCATTTGAAGATAAAGAGA
TCCATGACCAGAACTGTCCTTTGGCAAATGTCATCTGTGAATACTGCAATACTATACTCATCAGAGAACA
GATGCCTAATCATTATGATCTAGACTGCCCTACAGCCCCAATTCCATGCACATTCAGTACTTTTGGTTGT
CATGAAAAGATGCAGAGGAATCACTTGGCACGCCACCTACAAGAGAACACCCAGTCACACATGAGAATGT
TGGCCCAGGCTGTTCATAGTTTGAGCGTTATACCCGACTCTGGGTATATCTCAGAGGTCCGGAATTTCCA
GGAAACTATTCACCAGTTAGAGGGTCGCCTTGTAAGACAAGACCATCAAATCCGGGAGCTGACTGCTAAA
ATGGAAACTCAGAGTATGTATGTAAGTGAGCTCAAACGAACCATTCGAACCCTTGAGGACAAAGTTGCTG
AAATCGAAGCACAGCAGTGCAATGGAATTTATATTTGGAAGATTGGCAACTTTGGAATGCATTTGAAATG
TCAAGAAGAGGAGAAACCTGTTGTGATTCATAGCCCTGGATTCTACACTGGCAAACCCGGGTACAAACTG
TGCATGCGCTTGCACCTTCAGTTACCGACTGCTCAGCGCTGTGCAAACTATATATCCCTTTTTGTCCACA
CAATGCAAGGAGAATATGACAGCCACCTCCCTTGGCCCTTCCAGGGTACAATACGCCTTACAATTCTTGA
TCAGTCTGAAGCACCTGTAAGGCAAAACCACGAAGAGATAATGGATGCCAAACCAGAGCTGCTTGCTTTC
CAGCGACCCACAATCCCACGGAACCCAAAAGGTTTTGGCTATGTAACTTTTATGCATCTGGAAGCCCTAA
GACAAAGAACTTTCATTAAGGATGACACATTATTAGTGCGCTGTGAGGTCTCCACCCGCTTTGACATGGG
TAGCCTTCGGAGGGAGGGTTTTCAGCCACGAAGTACTGATGCAGGGGTATAGGTCGACAATCAACCTCTG
GATTACAAAATTTGTGAAAGATTGACTGGTATTCTTAACTATGTTGCTCCTTTTACGCTATGTGGATACG
CTGCTTTAATGCCTTTGTATCATGCTATTGCTTCCCGTATGGCTTTCATTTTCTCCTCCTTGTATAAATC
CTGGTTGCTGTCTCTTTATGAGGAGTTGTGGCCCGTTGTCAGGCAACGTGGCGTGGTGTGCACTGTGTTT
GCTGACGCAACCCCCACTGGTTGGGGCATTGCCACCACCTGTCAGCTCCTTTCCGGGACTTTCGCTTTCC
CCCTCCCTATTGCCACGGCGGAACTCATCGCCGCCTGCCTTGCCCGCTGCTGGACAGGGGCTCGGCTGTT
GGGCACTGACAATTCCGTGGTGTTGTCGGGGAAGCTGACGTCCTTTCCATGGCTGCTCGCCTGTGTTGCC
ACCTGGATTCTGCGCGGGACGTCCTTCTGCTACGTCCCTTCGGCCCTCAATCCAGCGGACCTTCCTTCCC
GCGGCCTGCTGCCGGCTCTGCGGCCTCTTCCGCGTCTTCGCCTTCGCCCTCAGACGAGTCGGATCTCCCT
TTGGGCCGCCTCCCCGCCTGGAATTCGAGCTCGGTACCTTTAAGACCAATGACTTACAAGGCAGCTGTAG
ATCTTAGCCACTTTTTAAAAGAAAAGGGGGGACTGGAAGGGCTAATTCACTCCCAACGAAGACAAGATCT
GCTTTTTGCTTGTACTGGGTCTCTCTGGTTAGACCAGATCTGAGCCTGGGAGCTCTCTGGCTAACTAGGG
AACCCACTGCTTAAGCCTCAATAAAGCTTGCCTTGAGTGCTTCAAGTAGTGTGTGCCCGTCTGTTGTGTG
ACTCTGGTAACTAGAGATCCCTCAGACCCTTTTAGTCAGTGTGGAAAATCTCTAGCAGTAGTAGTTCATG
TCATCTTATTATTCAGTATTTATAACTTGCAAAGAAATGAATATCAGAGAGTGAGAGGAACTTGTTTATT
GCAGCTTATAATGGTTACAAATAAAGCAATAGCATCACAAATTTCACAAATAAAGCATTTTTTTCACTGC
ATTCTAGTTGTGGTTTGTCCAAACTCATCAATGTATCTTATCATGTCTGGCTCTAGCTATCCCGCCCCTA
ACTCCGCCCATCCCGCCCCTAACTCCGCCCAGTTCCGCCCATTCTCCGCCCCATGGCTGACTAATTTTTT
TTATTTATGCAGAGGCCGAGGCCGCCTCGGCCTCTGAGCTATTCCAGAAGTAGTGAGGAGGCTTTTTTGG
AGGCCTAGGCTTTTGCGGGCCCAAATTCGTAATCATGTCATAGCTGTTTCCTGTGTGAAATTGTTATCCG
CTCACAATTCCACACAACATACGAGCCGGAAGCATAAAGTGTAAAGCCTGGGGTGCCTAATGAGTGAGCT
AACTCACATTAATTGCGTTGCGCTCACTGCCCGCTTTCCAGTCGGGAAACCTGTCGTGCCAGCTGCATTA
ATGAATCGGCCAACGCGCGGGGAGAGGCGGTTTGCGTATTGGGCGCTCTTCCGCTTCCTCGCTCACTGAC
TCGCTGCGCTCGGTCGTTCGGCTGCGGCGAGCGGTATCAGCTCACTCAAAGGCGGTAATACGGTTATCCA
CAGAATCAGGGGATAACGCAGGAAAGAACATGTGAGCAAAAGGCCAGCAAAAGGCCAGGAACCGTAAAAA
GGCCGCGTTGCTGGCGTTTTTCCATAGGCTCCGCCCCCCTGACGAGCATCACAAAAATCGACGCTCAAGT
CAGAGGTGGCGAAACCCGACAGGACTATAAAGATACCAGGCGTTTCCCCCTGGAAGCTCCCTCGTGCGCT
CTCCTGTTCCGACCCTGCCGCTTACCGGATACCTGTCCGCCTTTCTCCCTTCGGGAAGCGTGGCGCTTTC
TCATAGCTCACGCTGTAGGTATCTCAGTTCGGTGTAGGTCGTTCGCTCCAAGCTGGGCTGTGTGCACGAA
CCCCCCGTTCAGCCCGACCGCTGCGCCTTATCCGGTAACTATCGTCTTGAGTCCAACCCGGTAAGACACG
ACTTATCGCCACTGGCAGCAGCCACTGGTAACAGGATTAGCAGAGCGAGGTATGTAGGCGGTGCTACAGA
GTTCTTGAAGTGGTGGCCTAACTACGGCTACACTAGAAGAACAGTATTTGGTATCTGCGCTCTGCTGAAG
CCAGTTACCTTCGGAAAAAGAGTTGGTAGCTCTTGATCCGGCAAACAAACCACCGCTGGTAGCGGTGGTT
TTTTTGTTTGCAAGCAGCAGATTACGCGCAGAAAAAAAGGATCTCAAGAAGATCCTTTGATCTTTTCTAC
GGGGTCTGACGCTCAGTGGAACGAAAACTCACGTTAAGGGATTTTGGTCATGAGATTATCAAAAAGGATC
TTCACCTAGATCCTTTTAAATTAAAAATGAAGTTTTAAATCAATCTAAAGTATATATGAGTAAACTTGGT
CTGACAGTTACCAATGCTTAATCAGTGAGGCACCTATCTCAGCGATCTGTCTATTTCGTTCATCCATAGT
TGCCTGACTCCCCGTCGTGTAGATAACTACGATACGGGAGGGCTTACCATCTGGCCCCAGTGCTGCAATG
ATACCGCGAGACCCACGCTCACCGGCTCCAGATTTATCAGCAATAAACCAGCCAGCCGGAAGGGCCGAGC
GCAGAAGTGGTCCTGCAACTTTATCCGCCTCCATCCAGTCTATTAATTGTTGCCGGGAAGCTAGAGTAAG
TAGTTCGCCAGTTAATAGTTTGCGCAACGTTGTTGCCATTGCTACAGGCATCGTGGTGTCACGCTCGTCG
TTTGGTATGGCTTCATTCAGCTCCGGTTCCCAACGATCAAGGCGAGTTACATGATCCCCCATGTTGTGCA
AAAAAGCGGTTAGCTCCTTCGGTCCTCCGATCGTTGTCAGAAGTAAGTTGGCCGCAGTGTTATCACTCAT
GGTTATGGCAGCACTGCATAATTCTCTTACTGTCATGCCATCCGTAAGATGCTTTTCTGTGACTGGTGAG
TACTCAACCAAGTCATTCTGAGAATAGTGTATGCGGCGACCGAGTTGCTCTTGCCCGGCGTCAATACGGG
ATAATACCGCGCCACATAGCAGAACTTTAAAAGTGCTCATCATTGGAAAACGTTCTTCGGGGCGAAAACT
CTCAAGGATCTTACCGCTGTTGAGATCCAGTTCGATGTAACCCACTCGTGCACCCAACTGATCTTCAGCA
TCTTTTACTTTCACCAGCGTTTCTGGGTGAGCAAAAACAGGAAGGCAAAATGCCGCAAAAAAGGGAATAA
GGGCGACACGGAAATGTTGAATACTCATACTCTTCCTTTTTCAATATTATTGAAGCATTTATCAGGGTTA
TTGTCTCATGAGCGGATACATATTTGAATGTATTTAGAAAAATAAACAAATAGGGGTTCCGCGCACATTT
CCCCGAAAAGTGCCACCTGACGTCTAAGAAACCATTATTATCATGACATTAACCTATAAAAATAGGCGTA
TCACGAGGCCCTTTCGTCTCGCGCGTTTCGGTGATGACGGTGAAAACCTCTGACACATGCAGCTCCCGGA
GACGGTCACAGCTTGTCTGTAAGCGGATGCCGGGAGCAGACAAGCCCGTCAGGGCGCGTCAGCGGGTGTT
GGCGGGTGTCGGGGCTGGCTTAACTATGCGGCATCAGAGCAGATTGTACTGAGAGTGCACCATATGCGGT
GTGAAATACCGCACAGATGCGTAAGGAGAAAATACCGCATCAGGCGCCATTCGCCATTCAGGCTGCGCAA
CTGTTGGGAAGGGCGATCGGTGCGGGCCTCTTCGCTATTACGCCAGCTGGCGAAAGGGGGATGTGCTGCA
AGGCGATTAAGTTGGGTAACGCCAGGGTTTTCCCAGTCACGACGTTGTAAAACGACGGCCAGTGCCAAGC
TGACGCGTGTAGTCTTATGCAATACTCTTGTAGTCTTGCAACATGGTAACGATGAGTTAGCAACATGCCT
TACAAGGAGAGAAAAAGCACCGTGCATGCCGATTGGTGGAAGTAAGGTGGTACGATCGTGCCTTATTAGG
AAGGCAACAGACGGGTCTGACATGGATTGGACGAACCACTGAATTGCCGCATTGCAGAGATATTGTATTT
AAGTGCCTAGCTCGATACATAAACGGGTCTCTCTGGTTAGACCAGATCTGAGCCTGGGAGCTCTCTGGCT
AACTAGGGAACCCACTGCTTAAGCCTCAATAAAGCTTGCCTTGAGTGCTTCAAGTAGTGTGTGCCCGTCT
GTTGTGTGACTCTGGTAACTAGAGATCCCTCAGACCCTTTTAGTCAGTGTGGAAAATCTCTAGCAGTGGC
GCCCGAACAGGGACTTGAAAGCGAAAGGGAAACCAGAGGAGCTCTCTCGACGCAGGACTCGGCTTGCTGA
AGCGCGCACGGCAAGAGGCGAGGGGCGGCGACTGGTGAGTACGCCAAAAATTTTGACTAGCGGAGGCTAG
AAGGAGAGAGATGGGTGCGAGAGCGTCAGTATTAAGCGGGGGAGAATTAGATCGCGATGGGAAAAAATTC
GGTTAAGGCCAGGGGGAAAGAAAAAATATAAATTAAAACATATAGTATGGGCAAGCAGGGAGCTAGAACG
ATTCGCAGTTAATCCTGGCCTGTTAGAAACATCAGAAGGCTGTAGACAAATACTGGGACAGCTACAACCA
TCCCTTCAGACAGGATCAGAAGAACTTAGATCATTATATAATACAGTAGCAACCCTCTATTGTGTGCATC
AAAGGATAGAGATAAAAGACACCAAGGAAGCTTTAGACAAGATAGAGGAAGAGCAAAACAAAAGTAAGAC
CACCGCACAGCAAGCGGCCGCTGATCTTCAGACCTGGAGGAGGAGATATGAGGGACAATTGGAGAAGTGA
ATTATATAAATATAAAGTAGTAAAAATTGAACCATTAGGAGTAGCACCCACCAAGGCAAAGAGAAGAGTG
GTGCAGAGAGAAAAAAGAGCAGTGGGAATAGGAGCTTTGTTCCTTGGGTTCTTGGGAGCAGCAGGAAGCA
CTATGGGCGCAGCGTCAATGACGCTGACGGTACAGGCCAGACAATTATTGTCTGGTATAGTGCAGCAGCA
GAACAATTTGCTGAGGGCTATTGAGGCGCAACAGCATCTGTTGCAACTCACAGTCTGGGGCATCAAGCAG
CTCCAGGCAAGAATCCTGGCTGTGGAAAGATACCTAAAGGATCAACAGCTCCTGGGGATTTGGGGTTGCT
CTGGAAAACTCATTTGCACCACTGCTGTGCCTTGGAATGCTAGTTGGAGTAATAAATCTCTGGAACAGAT
TTGGAATCACACGACCTGGATGGAGTGGGACAGAGAAATTAACAATTACACAAGCTTAATACACTCCTTA
ATTGAAGAATCGCAAAACCAGCAAGAAAAGAATGAACAAGAATTATTGGAATTAGATAAATGGGCAAGTT
TGTGGAATTGGTTTAACATAACAAATTGGCTGTGGTATATAAAATTATTCATAATGATAGTAGGAGGCTT
GGTAGGTTTAAGAATAGTTTTTGCTGTACTTTCTATAGTGAATAGAGTTAGGCAGGGATATTCACCATTA
TCGTTTCAGACCCACCTCCCAACCCCGAGGGGACCCGACAGGCCCGAAGGAATAGAAGAAGAAGGTGGAG
AGAGAGACAGAGACAGATCCATTCGATTAGTGAACGGATCTCGACGGTATCGGTTAACTTTTAAAAGAAA
AGGGGGGATTGGGGGGTACAGTGCAGGGGAAAGAATAGTAGACATAATAGCAACAGACATACAAACTAAA
GAATTACAAAAACAAATTACAAAATTCAAAATTTTATCGATAAGCTTGGGAGTTCCG
